>Addgene plasmid #146814 | pLNHA-C1-HsNot6_L | depositor full sequence | sequence record 289261 | Full Sequence
TAGTTATTAATAGTAATCAATTACGGGGTCATTAGTTCATAGCCCATATATGGAGTTCCGCGTTACATAA
CTTACGGTAAATGGCCCGCCTGGCTGACCGCCCAACGACCCCCGCCCATTGACGTCAATAATGACGTATG
TTCCCATAGTAACGCCAATAGGGACTTTCCATTGACGTCAATGGGTGGAGTATTTACGGTAAACTGCCCA
CTTGGCAGTACATCAAGTGTATCATATGCCAAGTACGCCCCCTATTGACGTCAATGACGGTAAATGGCCC
GCCTGGCATTATGCCCAGTACATGACCTTATGGGACTTTCCTACTTGGCAGTACATCTACGTATTAGTCA
TCGCTATTACCATGGTGATGCGGTTTTGGCAGTACATCAATGGGCGTGGATAGCGGTTTGACTCACGGGG
ATTTCCAAGTCTCCACCCCATTGACGTCAATGGGAGTTTGTTTTGGCACCAAAATCAACGGGACTTTCCA
AAATGTCGTAACAACTCCGCCCCATTGACGCAAATGGGCGGTAGGCGTGTACGGTGGGAGGTCTATATAA
GCAGAGCTCTCTGGCTAACTAGAGAACCCACTGCTTACTGGCTTATCGAAATTAATACGACTCACTATAG
GGAGACCCAAGCTCTAGCGCTACCGGTCGCCACCATGGACGCACAAACACGACGACGTGAGCGTCGCGCT
GAGAAACAAGCTCAATGGAAAGCTGCAAACGGTGGATCTCCTCCACATATGGCTTACCCATACGATGTTC
CAGATTACGCTCCTCCATCTCGAGCTATGCCCAAAGAAAAATACGAGCCCCCTGACCCTCGGAGGATGTA
TACAATTATGTCTTCTGAGGAAGCAGCAAATGGAAAGAAATCCCACTGGGCAGAGCTTGAAATAAGTGGA
AAAGTAAGAAGCTTAAGCGCATCTTTGTGGTCACTAACTCACCTGACAGCTTTGCATTTGAGTGACAATT
CCCTGTCCCGAATTCCTTCAGACATTGCCAAGCTTCACAATCTGGTGTATTTGGACCTGTCATCTAATAA
AATTCGTAGCTTACCCGCAGAACTCGGAAACATGGTATCACTCAGGGAGCTCCATTTAAATAACAACCTG
TTACGAGTTCTACCTTTTGAGCTGGGAAAACTGTTTCAGTTGCAGACTTTAGGCCTGAAAGGAAATCCCC
TTACCCAGGATATATTGAACCTTTATCAGGAACCAGATGGAACAAGACGGCTGCTGAACTATTTGCTTGA
TAATTTGTCAGGTACTGCAAAAAGAATTACAACAGAACAACCACCTCCAAGGTCTTGGATTATGTTACAA
GAACCAGATAGGACAAGGCCAACTGCCTTGTTTTCTGTCATGTGCTATAATGTTCTTTGTGATAAATATG
CGACCCGGCAGTTATACGGCTACTGTCCATCATGGGCGCTAAACTGGGACTACAGGAAAAAGGCCATTAT
TCAAGAAATCTTGAGCTGCAATGCTGATATCGTAAGTCTTCAGGAGGTTGAAACGGAACAGTATTACAGT
TTTTTTCTGGTAGAGCTGAAAGAACGTGGCTATAATGGATTCTTCAGTCCTAAGTCTAGAGCTAGGACAA
TGTCAGAACAAGAAAGGAAACATGTTGATGGCTGTGCAATATTCTTCAAGACAGAAAAATTTACTTTGGT
TCAGAAACACACTGTTGAATTTAATCAGCTAGCCATGGCAAATTCTGAGGGGTCTGAAGCTATGCTGAAC
AGAGTCATGACAAAAGATAACATTGGGGTTGCAGTACTGCTAGAACTTCGGAAGGAATCGATTGAAATGC
CGTCTGGAAAGCCACATCTTGGAACAGAAAAACAACTTATTCTTGTGGCTAACGCCCACATGCATTGGGA
CCCTGAATACTCTGATGTGAAGTTGGTACAAACTATGATGTTCCTCTCAGAAGTGAAGAACATTATTGAT
AAAGCCTCTCGCAACCTCAAATCCAGTGTTTTGGGAGAATTTGGAACTATTCCACTTGTGTTATGTGCAG
ATCTTAATTCTTTGCCAGACTCTGGTGTTGTAGAATATTTGAGCACAGGTGGAGTAGAAACAAATCACAA
AGACTTTAAGGAGTTGAGGTATAATGAAAGTCTCACAAACTTCAGCTGTCATGGGAAGAATGGAACCACC
AATGGAAGGATCACTCATGGTTTCAAGTTACAGAGTGCCTATGAGAGTGGCCTGATGCCTTACACGAATT
ACACATTTGATTTCAAGGGTATAATAGACTACATTTTCTATTCTAAACCTCAGCTGAACACCTTAGGCAT
CCTGGGCCCTCTGGACCACCACTGGCTGGTTGAGAATAACATCAGTGGCTGCCCGCACCCCCTCATCCCC
TCTGACCACTTCTCACTTTTTGCACAACTGGAGCTCTTACTGCCTTTCCTGCCCCAAGTCAACGGCATCC
ACCTTCCTGGCAGGAGGTAGGGTACCGCGGGCCCGGGATCCACCGGATCTAGATAACTGATCATAATCAG
CCATACCACATTTGTAGAGGTTTTACTTGCTTTAAAAAACCTCCCACACCTCCCCCTGAACCTGAAACAT
AAAATGAATGCAATTGTTGTTGTTAACTTGTTTATTGCAGCTTATAATGGTTACAAATAAAGCAATAGCA
TCACAAATTTCACAAATAAAGCATTTTTTTCACTGCATTCTAGTTGTGGTTTGTCCAAACTCATCAATGT
ATCTTAACGCGTAAATTGTAAGCGTTAATATTTTGTTAAAATTCGCGTTAAATTTTTGTTAAATCAGCTC
ATTTTTTAACCAATAGGCCGAAATCGGCAAAATCCCTTATAAATCAAAAGAATAGACCGAGATAGGGT
[37 nt withheld, positions 2869-2905]
AAAGAACGTGGACTCCAACGTCAAAGG
[49 nt withheld, positions 2933-2981]
T
[91 nt withheld, positions 2983-3073]
G
[124 nt withheld, positions 3075-3198]
CAGGTGGCACTTTTCGGGGAAATGTGCGCGGAACCCCTATTTGTTTATTTTTCTAAATACATTCAAATAT
GTATCCGCTCATGAGACAATAACCCTGATAAATGCTTCAATAATATTGAAAAAGGAAGAGTCCTGAGGCG
GAAAGAACCAGCTGTGGAATGTGTGTCAGTTAGGGTGTGGAAAGTCCCCAGGCTCCCCAGCAGGCAGAAG
TATGCAAAGCATGCATCTCAATTAGTCAGCAACCAGGTGTGGAAAGTCCCCAGGCTCCCCAGCAGGCAGA
AGTATGCAAAGCATGCATCTCAATTAGTCAGCAACCATAGTCCCGCCCCTAACTCCGCCCATCCCGCCCC
TAACTCCGCCCAGTTCCGCCCATTCTCCGCCCCATGGCTGACTAATTTTTTTTATTTATGCAGAGGCCGA
GGCCGCCTCGGCCTCTGAGCTATTCCAGAAGTAGTGAGGAGGCTTTTTTGGAGGCCTAGGCTTTTGCAAA
GATCGATCAAGAGACAGGATGAGGATCGTTTCGCATGATTGAACAAGATGGATTGCACGCAGGTTCTCCG
GCCGCTTGGGTGGAGAGGCTATTCGGCTATGACTGGGCACAACAGACAATCGGCTGCTCTGATGCCGCCG
TGTTCCGGCTGTCAGCGCAGGGGCGCCCGGTTCTTTTTGTCAAGACCGACCTGTCCGGTGCCCTGAATGA
ACTGCAAGACGAGGCAGCGCGGCTATCGTGGCTGGCCACGACGGGCGTTCCTTGCGCAGCTGTGCTCGAC
GTTGTCACTGAAGCGGGAAGGGACTGGCTGCTATTGGGCGAAGTGCCGGGGCAGGATCTCCTGTCATCTC
ACCTTGCTCCTGCCGAGAAAGTATCCATCATGGCTGATGCAATGCGGCGGCTGCATACGCTTGATCCGGC
TACCTGCCCATTCGACCACCAAGCGAAACATCGCATCGAGCGAGCACGTACTCGGATGGAAGCCGGTCTT
GTCGATCAGGATGATCTGGACGAAGAGCATCAGGGGCTCGCGCCAGCCGAACTGTTCGCCAGGCTCAAGG
CGAGCATGCCCGACGGCGAGGATCTCGTCGTGACCCATGGCGATGCCTGCTTGCCGAATATCATGGTGGA
AAATGGCCGCTTTTCTGGATTCATCGACTGTGGCCGGCTGGGTGTGGCGGACCGCTATCAGGACATAGCG
TTGGCTACCCGTGATATTGCTGAAGAGCTTGGCGGCGAATGGGCTGACCGCTTCCTCGTGCTTTACGGTA
TCGCCGCTCCCGATTCGCAGCGCATCGCCTTCTATCGCCTTCTTGACGAGTTCTTCTGAGCGGGACTCTG
GGGTTCGAAATGACCGACCAAGCGACGCCCAACCTGCCATCACGAGATTTCGATTCCACCGCCGCCTTCT
ATGAAAGGTTGGGCTTCGGAATCGTTTTCCGGGACGCCGGCTGGATGATCCTCCAGCGCGGGGATCTCAT
GCTGGAGTTCTTCGCCCACCCTAGGGGGAGGCTAACTGAAACACGGAAGGAGACAATACCGGAAGGAACC
CGCGCTATGACGGCAATAAAAAGACAGAATAAAACGCACGGTGTTGGGTCGTTTGTTCATAAACGCGGGG
TTCGGTCCCAGGGCTGGCACTCTGTCGATACCCCACCGAGACCCCATTGGGGCCAATACGCCCGCGTTTC
TTCCTTTTCCCCACCCCACCCCCCAAGTTCGGGTGAAGGCCCAGGGCTCGCAGCCAACGTCGGGGCGGCA
GGCCCTGCCATAGCCTCAGGTTACTCATATATACTTTAGATTGATTTAAAACTTCATTTTTAATTTAAAA
GGATCTAGGTGAAGATCCTTTTTGATAATCTCATGACCAAAATCCCTTAACGTGAGTTTTCGTTCCACTG
AGCGTCAGACCCCGTAGAAAAGATCAAAGGATCTTCTTGAGATCCTTTTTTTCTGCGCGTAATCTGCTGC
TTGCAAACAAAAAAACCACCGCTACCAGCGGTGGTTTGTTTGCCGGATCAAGAGCTACCAACTCTTTTTC
CGAAGGTAACTGGCTTCAGCAGAGCGCAGATACCAAATACTGTCCTTCTAGTGTAGCCGTAGTTAGGCCA
CCACTTCAAGAACTCTGTAGCACCGCCTACATACCTCGCTCTGCTAATCCTGTTACCAGTGGCTGCTGCC
AGTGGCGATAAGTCGTGTCTTACCGGGTTGGACTCAAGACGATAGTTACCGGATAAGGCGCAGCGGTCGG
GCTGAACGGGGGGTTCGTGCACACAGCCCAGCTTGGAGCGAACGACCTACACCGAACTGAGATACCTACA
GCGTGAGCTATGAGAAAGCGCCACGCTTCCCGAAGGGAGAAAGGCGGACAGGTATCCGGTAAGCGGCAGG
GTCGGAACAGGAGAGCGCACGAGGGAGCTTCCAGGGGGAAACGCCTGGTATCTTTATAGTCCTGTCGGGT
TTCGCCACCTCTGACTTGAGCGTCGATTTTTGTGATGCTCGTCAGGGGGGCGGAGCCTATGGAAAAACGC
CAGCAACGCGGCCTTTTTACGGTTCCTGGCCTTTTGCTGGCCTTTTGCTCACATGTTCTTTCCTGCGTTA
TCCCCTGATTCTGTGGATAACCGTATTACCGCCATGCAT
Features (pLannotate 1.2.2; 18 found; start..end, strand, type, name):
     61..364     +  enhancer       CMV enhancer: human cytomegalovirus immediate early enhancer
    365..568     +  promoter       CMV promoter: human cytomegalovirus (CMV) immediate early promoter
    564..597     +  LTR            5' LTR (truncated) (fragment): truncated 5' long terminal repeat (LTR) from HIV-1
    613..631     +  promoter       T7 promoter: promoter for bacteriophage T7 RNA polymerase
    665..730     +  CDS            N (fragment): REGN_LAMBD - Experimental evidence at protein level: Swiss-Prot protein existence level 1. Plays a role as a transcriptional antitermination factor that allows the virus to initiate its lytic phase. Activates expression of the delayed viral early genes by modifying host RNA polymerase (RNAP) into a form that is resistant to termination signals. This antitermination function requires the host NusA protein which serves to stabilize the interaction between antitermination protein N and host RNA polymerase. From Escherichia phage lambda (Bacteriophage lambda).
    755..781     +  CDS            3xHA (fragment): three tandem HA epitope tags
    797..2467    +  CDS            CNOT6: CNOT6_HUMAN - Also known as CCR4, CCR4a, KIAA1194. Experimental evidence at protein level: Swiss-Prot protein existence level 1. Poly(A) nuclease with 3'-5' RNase activity. Catalytic component of the CCR4-NOT complex which is one of the major cellular mRNA deadenylases and is linked to various cellular processes including bulk mRNA degradation, miRNA-mediated repression, translational repression during translational initiation and general transcription regulation. Additional complex functions may be a consequence of its influence on mRNA expression. Involved in mRNA decay mediated by the major
   2471..2496    +  misc_feature   MCS (fragment): multiple cloning site
   2508..2592    +  CDS            large T antigen (fragment): large T antigen from SV40 (simian virus 40)
   2615..2736    +  polyA_signal   SV40 poly(A) signal: SV40 polyadenylation signal
   2770..3198    -  rep_origin     f1 ori (sequence partly withheld): f1 bacteriophage origin of replication; arrow indicates direction of (+) strand synthesis
   3225..3329    +  promoter       AmpR promoter: bla
   3331..3688    +  promoter       SV40 promoter: SV40 enhancer and early promoter
   3723..4517    +  CDS            NeoR/KanR: aminoglycoside phosphotransferase from Tn5; aph(3')-II (or nptII); confers resistance to neomycin, kanamycin, and G418 (Geneticin®)
   4538..4690    +  CDS            ble (fragment): BLE_KLEPN - Experimental evidence at protein level: Swiss-Prot protein existence level 1. Binding protein with a strong affinity to the bleomycin family of antibiotics. Binds to CL990; an antimitotic-antibiotic compound. From Klebsiella pneumoniae.
   4749..4796    +  polyA_signal   HSV TK poly(A) signal: herpes simplex virus thymidine kinase polyadenylation signal (Cole and Stacy, 1985)
   4887..4903    -  polyA_signal   bGH poly(A) signal (fragment): bovine growth hormone polyadenylation signal
   5125..5713    +  rep_origin     ori: high-copy-number ColE1/pMB1/pBR322/pUC origin of replication
