[The description below was written by a language model from this plasmid's Addgene catalogue record and pLannotate feature annotations shown in this document.]
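Description:
pLNHA-C1-HsNot6_L is a 5,827-nt mammalian expression plasmid encoding human CNOT6 (HsNot6, also called CCR4a), the poly(A)-specific 3'-5' exonuclease that acts as a catalytic subunit of the CCR4-NOT deadenylase complex. The catalogue lists the backbone as unknown. The feature layout resembles a "C1"-style vector, in which tags sit upstream of the insert and a remnant of the multiple cloning site follows it. The plasmid replicates in E. coli from a high-copy ColE1/pUC-type origin and also carries an f1 origin. A single NeoR/KanR (Tn5 aminoglycoside phosphotransferase) gene is placed behind tandem bacterial (AmpR-type) and SV40 early promoters and ends with an HSV TK polyadenylation signal. This arrangement gives kanamycin resistance in bacteria and should allow G418 selection in mammalian cells.

Expression is driven by the CMV immediate-early enhancer and promoter, and a T7 promoter lies just downstream. The open reading frame begins with a short fragment of the bacteriophage lambda N protein, followed by an HA epitope (annotated as a fragment of a 3xHA tag) and then the CNOT6 coding sequence. The depositor states that this sequence was taken from an NCBI reference transcript. An SV40 polyadenylation signal terminates the transcript. The lambda N fragment probably corresponds to the peptide that binds boxB RNA hairpins, which would allow the fusion protein to be tethered to boxB-containing reporter mRNAs, with the HA tag used for detection or immunoprecipitation. The record itself states the purpose only as mammalian expression of HsNot6. The small annotated fragments (HIV-1 LTR, SV40 large T antigen, ble, bGH poly(A)) are most likely incidental matches to vector sequence. The depositor sequence may be theoretical rather than fully verified.
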