Addgene plasmid #146814: pLNHA-C1-HsNot6_L
Purpose: Mammalian Expression of HsNot6
Depositing lab: Elisa Izaurralde. Depositing organization: Max Planck Institute for Developmental Biology.
Backbone
  Vector backbone: Unknown
  Vector type: Mammalian Expression
Growth in bacteria
  Bacterial resistance: Kanamycin, 50 μg/mL
  Growth temperature: 37°C
  Growth strain: DH5alpha
  Copy number: High Copy
Gene/Insert
  Gene/Insert name: HsNot6 (alt name: CCR4a)
  Species: H. sapiens (human)
  Entrez Gene: CNOT6 (a.k.a. CCR4, Ccr4a)
  Cloning method: Unknown
Terms and licenses: Academic/Nonprofit Terms; Industry Terms: Not Available to Industry
Depositor comments: sequence extracted from NCBI: NM_015455.3 Plasmids from this collection were made available to the research community and donated after the lab closed. Please note that the sequence provided by the depositing laboratory may be theoretical/predicted or based on Sanger sequencing results. There may be discrepancies between sequencing results obtained by Addgene and the depositor sequence. If an Addgene verified sequence is not available, please contact before placing your order to request that our lab fully sequence the plasmid.
How to cite: pLNHA-C1-HsNot6_L was a gift from Elisa Izaurralde (Addgene plasmid # 146814 ; http://n2t.net/addgene:146814 ; RRID:Addgene_146814)
